Addgene plasmid #208624: pET28-RPL3-1~77-mEGFP(A206K)-TwStrep
Purpose: for E. coli expression truncated human RPL3 (ENST00000216146), aa1~77, fused with mEGFP(A206K) and Twin Strep tag
Depositing lab: Quanfu Ma. Depositing organization: Maternal and Child Health Hospital of Hubei Province.
Backbone
  Vector backbone: pET28-mEGFP(A206K)-TwStrep
  Modifications to backbone: refer to (Addgene#208622)
  Vector type: Bacterial Expression
Growth in bacteria
  Bacterial resistance: Kanamycin, 50 μg/mL
  Growth temperature: 37°C
  Growth strain: DH5alpha
  Growth instructions: we use BL21 (DE3) for expression
  Copy number: Low Copy
Gene/Insert
  Gene/Insert name: human RPL3 (ENST00000216146) aa 1~77 (alt names: uL3; RPL3; ribosomal large unit protein L3)
  Species: H. sapiens (human)
  Mutation: only aa 1~77, other residues not included
  GenBank ID: ENST00000216146
  Entrez Gene: RPL3 (a.k.a. ASC-1, L3, TARBP-B, uL3)
  Promoter: T7
  Tag / fusion protein: Twin Strep (C terminal on backbone); 6xHis (N terminal on backbone); mEGFP(A206K) (C terminal on insert)
  Cloning method: Gibson Cloning
  Sequencing primers: 5′ pETupstream, T7p; 3′ T7ter
Terms and licenses: Academic/Nonprofit Terms; Industry Terms: Not Available to Industry
How to cite: pET28-RPL3-1~77-mEGFP(A206K)-TwStrep was a gift from Quanfu Ma (Addgene plasmid # 208624 ; http://n2t.net/addgene:208624 ; RRID:Addgene_208624)
