[The description below was written by a language model from this plasmid's Addgene catalogue record and pLannotate feature annotations shown in this document.]
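Description:
pET28-RPL3-1~77-mEGFP(A206K)-TwStrep is a 6.4 kb bacterial expression plasmid built on a pET28 derivative that already carries monomeric EGFP and a Twin-Strep tag. It replicates in E. coli from a ColE1/pBR322-type origin. The rop gene and bom region are both retained, consistent with the low copy number listed in the record. Selection is by kanamycin through the aph(3')-Ia gene, and an f1 origin is also present. The annotated tetracycline-resistance fragments and the small predicted E. coli ORF are probably residual pBR322-derived backbone sequence rather than functional elements.

The payload is a Gibson-assembled fragment encoding only residues 1–77 of human ribosomal protein L3 (RPL3/uL3). It sits downstream of a T7 promoter with an adjacent lac operator and the T7 gene 10 ribosome binding site. The plasmid-borne lacI represses the cassette until IPTG is added, and expression requires a host that supplies T7 RNA polymerase; the depositor uses BL21(DE3). The reading frame starts with the backbone's N-terminal 6xHis tag and a thrombin cleavage site, followed by the RPL3 fragment. A short linker partly matching the T7 tag then connects to mEGFP, whose A206K mutation suppresses GFP dimerisation. Residual multiple cloning site sequence and the Twin-Strep tag follow, and the T7 terminator closes the unit. A further short His-tag match lies between the Twin-Strep tag and the terminator, but the record does not show whether it is translated.

The construct produces a fluorescent, affinity-purifiable N-terminal RPL3 truncation that can be captured on nickel or Strep-Tactin resin. The record does not state the downstream experimental application.
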