Features (pLannotate 1.2.2; 25 found; start..end, strand, type, name):
     12..440     +  rep_origin     f1 ori (sequence partly withheld): f1 bacteriophage origin of replication; arrow indicates direction of (+) strand synthesis
    493..550     +  promoter       AmpR promoter (fragment): bla
    559..1374    -  CDS            KanR: aminoglycoside phosphotransferase; aph(3')-Ia; confers resistance to kanamycin in bacteria or G418 (Geneticin®) in eukaryotes
   1496..2084    +  rep_origin     ori: high-copy-number ColE1/pMB1/pBR322/pUC origin of replication
   2270..2409    -  misc_feature   bom: basis of mobility region from pBR322
   2511..2702    -  CDS            rop: Rop protein, which maintains plasmids at low copy number; rop
   2719..3099    +  CDS            YPB1_ECOLX: Protein predicted: Swiss-Prot protein existence level 4. From Escherichia coli.
   3171..3462    -  CDS            TcR (fragment): tetracycline efflux protein; tet; confers resistance to tetracycline
   3477..3498    -  protein_bind   CAP binding site: CAP binding activates transcription in the presence of cAMP. E. coli catabolite activator protein
   3511..4593    -  CDS            lacI: lac repressor; lacI; The lac repressor binds to the lac operator to inhibit transcription in E. coli. This inhibition can be relieved by adding lactose or isopropyl-β-D-thiogalactopyranoside (IPTG).
   4594..4671    -  promoter       lacI promoter: lacI
   4679..4958    -  CDS            TcR (fragment): tetracycline efflux protein; tet; confers resistance to tetracycline
   4980..4998    +  promoter       T7 promoter: promoter for bacteriophage T7 RNA polymerase
   4999..5023    +  protein_bind   lac operator: The lac repressor binds to the lac operator to inhibit transcription in E. coli. This inhibition can be relieved by adding lactose or isopropyl-β-D-thiogalactopyranoside (IPTG). lac repressor encoded by lacI
   5038..5060    +  RBS            RBS: efficient ribosome binding site from bacteriophage T7 gene 10 (Olins and Rangwala, 1989)
   5079..5095    +  CDS            capTEV™ (fragment): composite tag for in vivo biotinylation, TEV protease cleavage, and 6xHis tagging
   5106..5123    +  CDS            thrombin site: thrombin recognition and cleavage site
   5127..5354    +  CDS            RPL3 (fragment): RL3_HUMAN - Experimental evidence at protein level: Swiss-Prot protein existence level 1. The L3 protein is a component of the large subunit of cytoplasmic ribosomes. From Homo sapiens (Human).
   5353..5384    +  CDS            T7 tag (gene 10 leader) (fragment): leader peptide from bacteriophage T7 gene 10 promotes efficient translation in E. coli
   5394..6110    +  CDS            mEGFP: mEGFP is a basic (constitutively fluorescent) green fluorescent protein published in 2002, derived from Aequorea victoria. It has moderate acid sensitivity.
   6111..6155    +  misc_feature   MCS (fragment): multiple cloning site
   6171..6239    +  CDS            Twin-Strep-tag (fragment): two Strep-Tag®II moieties connected by a linker for enhanced binding to Strep-Tactin®, an engineered form of streptavidin (Schmidt et al., 2013)
   6273..6290    +  CDS            9xHis (fragment): 9xHis affinity tag
   6300..6349    +  CDS            SET1 (fragment): solubility-enhancement tag derived from T7 phage gene 10B
   6357..6404    +  terminator     T7 terminator: transcription terminator for bacteriophage T7 RNA polymerase
>Addgene plasmid #208624 | pET28-RPL3-1~77-mEGFP(A206K)-TwStrep | addgene full sequence | sequence record 418336 | Addgene NGS Result
TGGCGAATGGG
[124 nt withheld, positions 12-135]
C
[91 nt withheld, positions 137-227]
A
[49 nt withheld, positions 229-277]
CCTTTGACGTTGGAGTCCACGTTCTTT
[37 nt withheld, positions 305-341]
ACCCTATCTCGGTCTATTCTTTTGATTTATAAGGGATTTTGCCGATTTCGGCCTATTGGTTAAAAAATGA
GCTGATTTAACAAAAATTTAACGCGAATTTTAACAAAATATTAACGCTTACAATTTAGGTGGCACTTTTC
GGGGAAATGTGCGCGGAACCCCTATTTGTTTATTTTTCTAAATACATTCAAATATGTATCCGCTCATGAA
TTAATTCTTAGAAAAACTCATCGAGCATCAAATGAAACTGCAATTTATTCATATCAGGATTATCAATACC
ATATTTTTGAAAAAGCCGTTTCTGTAATGAAGGAGAAAACTCACCGAGGCAGTTCCATAGGATGGCAAGA
TCCTGGTATCGGTCTGCGATTCCGACTCGTCCAACATCAATACAACCTATTAATTTCCCCTCGTCAAAAA
TAAGGTTATCAAGTGAGAAATCACCATGAGTGACGACTGAATCCGGTGAGAATGGCAAAAGTTTATGCAT
TTCTTTCCAGACTTGTTCAACAGGCCAGCCATTACGCTCGTCATCAAAATCACTCGCATCAACCAAACCG
TTATTCATTCGTGATTGCGCCTGAGCGAGACGAAATACGCGATCGCTGTTAAAAGGACAATTACAAACAG
GAATCGAATGCAACCGGCGCAGGAACACTGCCAGCGCATCAACAATATTTTCACCTGAATCAGGATATTC
TTCTAATACCTGGAATGCTGTTTTCCCGGGGATCGCAGTGGTGAGTAACCATGCATCATCAGGAGTACGG
ATAAAATGCTTGATGGTCGGAAGAGGCATAAATTCCGTCAGCCAGTTTAGTCTGACCATCTCATCTGTAA
CATCATTGGCAACGCTACCTTTGCCATGTTTCAGAAACAACTCTGGCGCATCGGGCTTCCCATACAATCG
ATAGATTGTCGCACCTGATTGCCCGACATTATCGCGAGCCCATTTATACCCATATAAATCAGCATCCATG
TTGGAATTTAATCGCGGCCTAGAGCAAGACGTTTCCCGTTGAATATGGCTCATAACACCCCTTGTATTAC
TGTTTATGTAAGCAGACAGTTTTATTGTTCATGACCAAAATCCCTTAACGTGAGTTTTCGTTCCACTGAG
CGTCAGACCCCGTAGAAAAGATCAAAGGATCTTCTTGAGATCCTTTTTTTCTGCGCGTAATCTGCTGCTT
GCAAACAAAAAAACCACCGCTACCAGCGGTGGTTTGTTTGCCGGATCAAGAGCTACCAACTCTTTTTCCG
AAGGTAACTGGCTTCAGCAGAGCGCAGATACCAAATACTGTCCTTCTAGTGTAGCCGTAGTTAGGCCACC
ACTTCAAGAACTCTGTAGCACCGCCTACATACCTCGCTCTGCTAATCCTGTTACCAGTGGCTGCTGCCAG
TGGCGATAAGTCGTGTCTTACCGGGTTGGACTCAAGACGATAGTTACCGGATAAGGCGCAGCGGTCGGGC
TGAACGGGGGGTTCGTGCACACAGCCCAGCTTGGAGCGAACGACCTACACCGAACTGAGATACCTACAGC
GTGAGCTATGAGAAAGCGCCACGCTTCCCGAAGGGAGAAAGGCGGACAGGTATCCGGTAAGCGGCAGGGT
CGGAACAGGAGAGCGCACGAGGGAGCTTCCAGGGGGAAACGCCTGGTATCTTTATAGTCCTGTCGGGTTT
CGCCACCTCTGACTTGAGCGTCGATTTTTGTGATGCTCGTCAGGGGGGCGGAGCCTATGGAAAAACGCCA
GCAACGCGGCCTTTTTACGGTTCCTGGCCTTTTGCTGGCCTTTTGCTCACATGTTCTTTCCTGCGTTATC
CCCTGATTCTGTGGATAACCGTATTACCGCCTTTGAGTGAGCTGATACCGCTCGCCGCAGCCGAACGACC
GAGCGCAGCGAGTCAGTGAGCGAGGAAGCGGAAGAGCGCCTGATGCGGTATTTTCTCCTTACGCATCTGT
GCGGTATTTCACACCGCAATGGTGCACTCTCAGTACAATCTGCTCTGATGCCGCATAGTTAAGCCAGTAT
ACACTCCGCTATCGCTACGTGACTGGGTCATGGCTGCGCCCCGACACCCGCCAACACCCGCTGACGCGCC
CTGACGGGCTTGTCTGCTCCCGGCATCCGCTTACAGACAAGCTGTGACCGTCTCCGGGAGCTGCATGTGT
CAGAGGTTTTCACCGTCATCACCGAAACGCGCGAGGCAGCTGCGGTAAAGCTCATCAGCGTGGTCGTGAA
GCGATTCACAGATGTCTGCCTGTTCATCCGCGTCCAGCTCGTTGAGTTTCTCCAGAAGCGTTAATGTCTG
GCTTCTGATAAAGCGGGCCATGTTAAGGGCGGTTTTTTCCTGTTTGGTCACTGATGCCTCCGTGTAAGGG
GGATTTCTGTTCATGGGGGTAATGATACCGATGAAACGAGAGAGGATGCTCACGATACGGGTTACTGATG
ATGAACATGCCCGGTTACTGGAACGTTGTGAGGGTAAACAACTGGCGGTATGGATGCGGCGGGACCAGAG
AAAAATCACTCAGGGTCAATGCCAGCGCTTCGTTAATACAGATGTAGGTGTTCCACAGGGTAGCCAGCAG
CATCCTGCGATGCAGATCCGGAACATAATGGTGCAGGGCGCTGACTTCCGCGTTTCCAGACTTTACGAAA
CACGGAAACCGAAGACCATTCATGTTGTTGCTCAGGTCGCAGACGTTTTGCAGCAGCAGTCGCTTCACGT
TCGCTCGCGTATCGGTGATTCATTCTGCTAACCAGTAAGGCAACCCCGCCAGCCTAGCCGGGTCCTCAAC
GACAGGAGCACGATCATGCGCACCCGTGGGGCCGCCATGCCGGCGATAATGGCCTGCTTCTCGCCGAAAC
GTTTGGTGGCGGGACCAGTGACGAAGGCTTGAGCGAGGGCGTGCAAGATTCCGAATACCGCAAGCGACAG
GCCGATCATCGTCGCGCTCCAGCGAAAGCGGTCCTCGCCGAAAATGACCCAGAGCGCTGCCGGCACCTGT
CCTACGAGTTGCATGATAAAGAAGACAGTCATAAGTGCGGCGACGATAGTCATGCCCCGCGCCCACCGGA
AGGAGCTGACTGGGTTGAAGGCTCTCAAGGGCATCGGTCGAGATCCCGGTGCCTAATGAGTGAGCTAACT
TACATTAATTGCGTTGCGCTCACTGCCCGCTTTCCAGTCGGGAAACCTGTCGTGCCAGCTGCATTAATGA
ATCGGCCAACGCGCGGGGAGAGGCGGTTTGCGTATTGGGCGCCAGGGTGGTTTTTCTTTTCACCAGTGAG
ACGGGCAACAGCTGATTGCCCTTCACCGCCTGGCCCTGAGAGAGTTGCAGCAAGCGGTCCACGCTGGTTT
GCCCCAGCAGGCGAAAATCCTGTTTGATGGTGGTTAACGGCGGGATATAACATGAGCTGTCTTCGGTATC
GTCGTATCCCACTACCGAGATATCCGCACCAACGCGCAGCCCGGACTCGGTAATGGCGCGCATTGCGCCC
AGCGCCATCTGATCGTTGGCAACCAGCATCGCAGTGGGAACGATGCCCTCATTCAGCATTTGCATGGTTT
GTTGAAAACCGGACATGGCACTCCAGTCGCCTTCCCGTTCCGCTATCGGCTGAATTTGATTGCGAGTGAG
ATATTTATGCCAGCCAGCCAGACGCAGACGCGCCGAGACAGAACTTAATGGGCCCGCTAACAGCGCGATT
TGCTGGTGACCCAATGCGACCAGATGCTCCACGCCCAGTCGCGTACCGTCTTCATGGGAGAAAATAATAC
TGTTGATGGGTGTCTGGTCAGAGACATCAAGAAATAACGCCGGAACATTAGTGCAGGCAGCTTCCACAGC
AATGGCATCCTGGTCATCCAGCGGATAGTTAATGATCAGCCCACTGACGCGTTGCGCGAGAAGATTGTGC
ACCGCCGCTTTACAGGCTTCGACGCCGCTTCGTTCTACCATCGACACCACCACGCTGGCACCCAGTTGAT
CGGCGCGAGATTTAATCGCCGCGACAATTTGCGACGGCGCGTGCAGGGCCAGACTGGAGGTGGCAACGCC
AATCAGCAACGACTGTTTGCCCGCCAGTTGTTGTGCCACGCGGTTGGGAATGTAATTCAGCTCCGCCATC
GCCGCTTCCACTTTTTCCCGCGTTTTCGCAGAAACGTGGCTGGCCTGGTTCACCACGCGGGAAACGGTCT
GATAAGAGACACCGGCATACTCTGCGACATCGTATAACGTTACTGGTTTCACATTCACCACCCTGAATTG
ACTCTCTTCCGGGCGCTATCATGCCATACCGCGAAAGGTTTTGCGCCATTCGATGGTGTCCGGGATCTCG
ACGCTCTCCCTTATGCGACTCCTGCATTAGGAAGCAGCCCAGTAGTAGGTTGAGGCCGTTGAGCACCGCC
GCCGCAAGGAATGGTGCATGCAAGGAGATGGCGCCCAACAGTCCCCCGGCCACGGGGCCTGCCACCATAC
CCACGCCGAAACAAGCGCTCATGAGCCCGAAGTGGCGAGCCCGATCTTCCCCATCGGTGATGTCGGCGAT
ATAGGCGCCAGCAACCGCACCTGTGGCGCCGGTGATGCCGGCCACGATGCGTCCGGCGTAGAGGATCGAG
ATCTCGATCCCGCGAAATTAATACGACTCACTATAGGGGAATTGTGAGCGGATAACAATTCCCCTCTAGA
AATAATTTTGTTTAACTTTAAGAAGGAGATATACCATGGGCAGCAGCCATCATCATCATCATCACAGCAG
CGGCCTGGTGCCGCGCGGCAGCCATATGTCTCACAGAAAGTTCTCCGCTCCCAGACATGGGTCCCTCGGC
TTCCTGCCTCGGAAGCGCAGCAGCAGGCATCGTGGGAAGGTGAAGAGCTTCCCTAAGGATGACCCGTCCA
AGCCGGTCCACCTCACAGCCTTCCTGGGATACAAGGCTGGCATGACTCACATCGTGCGGGAAGTCGACAG
GCCGGGATCCAAGGTGAACAAGAAGGAGGTGGTGGAGGCTGTGGCTAGCATGACTGGTGGACAGCAAATG
GGTCGCGGATCCATGGTGAGCAAGGGCGAGGAGCTGTTCACCGGGGTGGTGCCCATCCTGGTCGAGCTGG
ACGGCGACGTAAACGGCCACAAGTTCAGCGTGTCCGGCGAGGGCGAGGGCGATGCCACCTACGGCAAGCT
GACCCTGAAGTTCATCTGCACCACCGGCAAGCTGCCCGTGCCCTGGCCCACCCTCGTGACCACCCTGACC
TACGGCGTGCAGTGCTTCAGCCGCTACCCCGACCACATGAAGCAGCACGACTTCTTCAAGTCCGCCATGC
CCGAAGGCTACGTCCAGGAGCGCACCATCTTCTTCAAGGACGACGGCAACTACAAGACCCGCGCCGAGGT
GAAGTTCGAGGGCGACACCCTGGTGAACCGCATCGAGCTGAAGGGCATCGACTTCAAGGAGGACGGCAAC
ATCCTGGGGCACAAGCTGGAGTACAACTACAACAGCCACAACGTCTATATCATGGCCGACAAGCAGAAGA
ACGGCATCAAGGTGAACTTCAAGATCCGCCACAACATCGAGGACGGCAGCGTGCAGCTCGCCGACCACTA
CCAGCAGAACACCCCCATCGGCGACGGCCCCGTGCTGCTGCCCGACAACCACTACCTGAGCACCCAGTCC
AAGCTGAGCAAAGACCCCAACGAGAAGCGCGATCACATGGTCCTGCTGGAGTTCGTGACCGCCGCCGGGA
TCACTCTCGGCATGGACGAGCTGTACAAGTCCGGACTCAGATCTCGAGCTCAAGCTTCGAATTCTGCAGT
CGACAAGCTTTCCGGAGGGAGCGCTTGGAGCCACCCGCAGTTCGAAAAAGGTGGAGGTTCTGGCGGTGGA
TCGGGAGGTTCAGCGTGGTCTCACCCCCAATTTGAGAAGTAATAGCTCGAGCACCACCACCACCACCACT
GAGATCCGGCTGCTAACAAAGCCCGAAAGGAAGCTGAGTTGGCTGCTGCCACCGCTGAGCAATAACTAGC
ATAACCCCTTGGGGCCTCTAAACGGGTCTTGAGGGGTTTTTTGCTGAAAGGAGGAACTATATCCGGAT
